Addgene plasmid #135528: pCAG_Xph15-eGFP-CCR5TC
Purpose: Encodes a specific PSD-95 binder (Xph15) fused to eGFP, CCR5 left-handed zinc finger, and KRAB(A) transcriptional repressor domain
Depositing lab: Matthieu Sainlos. Depositing organization: CNRS UMR 5297, Institut Interdisciplinaire de Neurosciences (IINS). Publication: Engineering paralog-specific PSD-95 recombinant binders as minimally interfering multimodal probes for advanced imaging techniques. Rimbault C, Breillat C, Compans B, Toulme E, Nunes Vicente F, Fernandez-Monreal M, Mascalchi P, Genuer C, Puente-Munoz V, Gauthereau I, Hosy E, Claverol S, Giannone G, Chamma I, Mackereth CD, Poujol C, Choquet D, Sainlos M. Elife. 2024 Jan 3;13:e69620. doi: 10.7554/eLife.69620. PubMed 38167295.
Backbone
  Vector backbone: pCAG
  Backbone manufacturer: Don B. Arnold lab (USC)
  Backbone size w/o insert (bp): 7120
  Total vector size (bp): 7492
  Vector type: Mammalian Expression
Growth in bacteria
  Bacterial resistance: Ampicillin, 100 μg/mL
  Growth temperature: 37°C
  Growth strain: DH5alpha
  Copy number: Low Copy
Gene/Insert
  Gene/Insert name: Xph15
  Species: Synthetic
  Insert size (bp): 322
  Promoter: CAG
  Tag / fusion protein: eGFP (C terminal on backbone)
  Cloning method: Restriction Enzyme; 5′ cloning site KpnI (not destroyed); 3′ cloning site BglII (not destroyed)
  Sequencing primers: 5′ pCAG-F; 3′ GGTTCTGATGTGCCTGCTCA
Terms and licenses: Academic/Nonprofit Terms; Industry Terms: Not Available to Industry
Depositor comments: Please visit https://doi.org/10.1101/2021.04.07.438431 for bioRxiv preprint.
How to cite: pCAG_Xph15-eGFP-CCR5TC was a gift from Matthieu Sainlos (Addgene plasmid # 135528 ; http://n2t.net/addgene:135528 ; RRID:Addgene_135528)
