[The description below was written by a language model from this plasmid's Addgene catalogue record and pLannotate feature annotations shown in this document.]
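Description:
pCAG_Xph15-eGFP-CCR5TC is a mammalian expression plasmid built on a pCAG backbone, about 7.5 kb in total. It is propagated in E. coli through a ColE1/pUC-type origin and selected with ampicillin via the β-lactamase gene. The catalogue lists it as low copy, although the annotated origin is of the high-copy pUC family. The backbone also carries an SV40 origin and remnants of lac regulatory sequences, which play no evident role in the payload.

Expression is driven by the CAG promoter, annotated here as the CMV immediate-early enhancer, the chicken β-actin promoter and a chimeric β-actin/β-globin intron. The synthetic Xph15 insert (about 320 bp, cloned between KpnI and BglII) is a specific binder of the synaptic scaffold protein PSD-95. The annotation tool matches it to a fibronectin fragment, consistent with a fibronectin-domain-derived scaffold. Xph15 is followed in the same orientation by eGFP, the CCR5TC zinc-finger domain (the left-handed finger array from a CCR5-targeting zinc-finger nuclease) and a KRAB(A) repressor domain, which the tool detects as a ZNF720-like fragment. Downstream lie a short chimeric intron, a WPRE that enhances transcript stability and expression, and bGH and rabbit β-globin polyadenylation signals.

Zinc finger/KRAB fusions of this kind are generally used for transcriptional autoregulation: probe in excess of its target enters the nucleus, binds a cognate zinc-finger site and represses its own expression, limiting background fluorescence. The feature table does not annotate such a binding site, so its presence is not confirmed here. The construct serves as a fluorescent probe for labelling and imaging endogenous PSD-95 with minimal interference.
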