Features (pLannotate 1.2.2; 28 found; start..end, strand, type, name):
      5..23      +  enhancer       CMV enhancer (fragment): human cytomegalovirus immediate early enhancer
     40..419     +  enhancer       CMV enhancer: human cytomegalovirus immediate early enhancer
    421..696     +  promoter       chicken β-actin promoter: No description available
    697..1713    +  intron         chimeric intron: chimera between introns from chicken β-actin and rabbit β-globin
   1711..1767    +  CDS            HBB (fragment): HBB_LEPEU - Experimental evidence at protein level: Swiss-Prot protein existence level 1. Involved in oxygen transport from the lung to the various peripheral tissues. From Lepus europaeus (European hare).
   1767..1784    +  misc_feature   MCS (fragment): multiple cloning site
   1800..2078    +  CDS            FINC_PLEWA (fragment): Experimental evidence at transcript level: Swiss-Prot protein existence level 2. Fibronectins bind cell surfaces and various compounds including collagen, fibrin, heparin, DNA, and actin. Fibronectins are involved in cell adhesion, cell motility, opsonization, wound healing, and maintenance of cell shape. May be involved in osteoblast compaction (By similarity). From Pleurodeles waltl (Iberian ribbed newt).
   2103..2813    +  CDS            EGFP: EGFP is a basic (constitutively fluorescent) green fluorescent protein published in 1996, derived from Aequorea victoria. It is reported to be a rapidly-maturing weak dimer with moderate acid sensitivity.
   2859..3200    +  CDS            CCR5TC: zinc-finger domain from the CCR5-224 (+) zinc-finger nuclease that recognizes the left half-site target sequence in the human CCR5 gene (Perez et al., 2008; Gross et al., 2013)
   3258..3374    +  CDS            ZNF720 (fragment): ZN720_HUMAN - Experimental evidence at protein level: Swiss-Prot protein existence level 1. From Homo sapiens (Human).
   3423..3555    +  intron         chimeric intron: chimera between introns from human β-globin and immunoglobulin heavy chain genes
   3564..4152    +  misc_feature   WPRE: woodchuck hepatitis virus posttranscriptional regulatory element
   4156..4172    +  misc_feature   MCS (fragment): pUC18/19 multiple cloning site
   4185..4296    +  polyA_signal   bGH poly(A) signal: bovine growth hormone polyadenylation signal
   4392..4410    -  promoter       T3 promoter: promoter for bacteriophage T3 RNA polymerase
   4461..4517    +  CDS            HBB (fragment): HBB_PONPY - Experimental evidence at transcript level: Swiss-Prot protein existence level 2. Involved in oxygen transport from the lung to the various peripheral tissues. From Pongo pygmaeus (Bornean orangutan).
   4592..4647    +  polyA_signal   β-globin poly(A) signal: rabbit β-globin polyadenylation signal (Gil and Proudfoot, 1987)
   5032..5048    -  protein_bind   lac operator: The lac repressor binds to the lac operator to inhibit transcription in E. coli. This inhibition can be relieved by adding lactose or isopropyl-β-D-thiogalactopyranoside (IPTG). lac repressor encoded by lacI
   5056..5086    -  promoter       lac promoter: promoter for the E. coli lac operon
   5101..5122    -  protein_bind   CAP binding site: CAP binding activates transcription in the presence of cAMP. E. coli catabolite activator protein
   5135..5174    -  CDS            lacI (fragment): lac repressor; lacI; The lac repressor binds to the lac operator to inhibit transcription in E. coli. This inhibition can be relieved by adding lactose or isopropyl-β-D-thiogalactopyranoside (IPTG).
   5181..5203    +  promoter       SV40 promoter (fragment): SV40 enhancer and early promoter
   5227..5362    +  rep_origin     SV40 ori: SV40 origin of replication
   5382..5516    +  polyA_signal   SV40 poly(A) signal: SV40 polyadenylation signal
   5518..5572    -  CDS            lacI (fragment): lac repressor; lacI; The lac repressor binds to the lac operator to inhibit transcription in E. coli. This inhibition can be relieved by adding lactose or isopropyl-β-D-thiogalactopyranoside (IPTG).
   5755..6343    -  rep_origin     ori: high-copy-number ColE1/pMB1/pBR322/pUC origin of replication
   6514..7374    -  CDS            AmpR: β-lactamase; bla; confers resistance to ampicillin, carbenicillin, and related antibiotics
   7375..7479    -  promoter       AmpR promoter: bla
>Addgene plasmid #135528 | pCAG_Xph15-eGFP-CCR5TC | addgene full sequence | sequence record 274671 | Addgene NGS Result
GGTCGACATTGATTATTGACTAGAGTCATCCTCATCGTCGACATTGATTATTGACTAGTTATTAATAGTA
ATCAATTACGGGGTCATTAGTTCATAGCCCATATATGGAGTTCCGCGTTACATAACTTACGGTAAATGGC
CCGCCTGGCTGACCGCCCAACGACCCCCGCCCATTGACGTCAATAATGACGTATGTTCCCATAGTAACGC
CAATAGGGACTTTCCATTGACGTCAATGGGTGGAGTATTTACGGTAAACTGCCCACTTGGCAGTACATCA
AGTGTATCATATGCCAAGTACGCCCCCTATTGACGTCAATGACGGTAAATGGCCCGCCTGGCATTATGCC
CAGTACATGACCTTATGGGACTTTCCTACTTGGCAGTACATCTACGTATTAGTCATCGCTATTACCATGG
TCGAGGTGAGCCCCACGTTCTGCTTCACTCTCCCCATCTCCCCCCCCTCCCCACCCCCAATTTTGTATTT
ATTTATTTTTTAATTATTTTGTGCAGCGATGGGGGCGGGGGGGGGGGGGGSGCGCGCCRGGSGGGGGGGG
GGGGGGSGRGGGGSGGGGSGGGGCGAGGCGGAGAGGTGCGGCGGCAGCCAATCAGAGCGGCGCGCTCCGA
AAGTTTCCTTTTATGGCGAGGCGGCGGCGGCGGCGGCCCTATAAAAAGCGAAGCGCGCGGCGGGCGGGAG
TCGCTGCGCGCTGCCTTCGCCCCGTGCCCCGCTCCGCCGCCGCCTCGCGCCGCCCGCCCCGGCTCTGACT
GACCGCGTTACTCCCACAGGTGAGCGGGCGGGACGGCCCTTCTCCTCCGGGCTGTAATTAGCGCTTGGTT
TAATGACGGCTTGTTTCTTTTCTGTGGCTGCGTGAAAGCCTTGAGGGGCTCCGGGAGGGCCCTTTGTGCG
GGGGGAGCGGCTCGGGGGGTGCGTGCGTGTGTGTGTGCGTGGGGAGCGCCGCGTGCGGCTCCGCGCTGCC
CGGCGGCTGTGAGCGCTGCGGGCGCGGCGCGGGGCTTTGTGCGCTCCGCAGTGTGCGCGAGGGGAGCGCG
GCCGGGGGCGGTGCCCCGCGGTGCGGGGGGGGCTGCGAGGGGAACAAAGGCTGCGTGCGGGGTGTGTGCG
TGGGGGGGTGAGCAGGGGGTGTGGGCGCGTCGGTCGGGCTGCAACCCCCCCTGCACCCCCCTCCCCGAGT
TGCTGAGCACGGCCCGGCTTCGGGTGCGGGGCTCCGTACGGGGCGTGGCGCGGGGCTCGCCGTGCCGGGC
GGGGGGTGGCGGCAGGTGGGGGTGCCGGGCGGGGCGGGGCCGCCTCGGGCCGGGGRGGGCTCGGGGGAGG
GGCGCGGCGGCCCCCGGAGCGCCGGCGGCTGTCGAGGCGCGGCGAGCCGCAGCCATTGCCTTTTATGGTA
ATCGTGCGAGAGGGCGCAGGGACTTCCTTTGTCCCAAATCTGTGCGGAGCCGAAATCTGGGAGGCGCCGC
CGCACCCCCTCTAGCGGGCGCGGGGCGAAGCGGTGCGGCGCCGGCAGGAAGGAAATGGGCGGGGAGGGCC
TTCGTGCGTCGCCGCGCCGCCGTCCCCTTCTCCCTCTCCAGCCTCGGGGCTGTCCGCGGGGGGACGGCTG
CCTTCGGGGGGGACGGGGCAGGGCGGGGTTCGGCTTCTGGCGTGTGACCGGCGGCTCTAGAGCCTCTGCT
AACCATGTTCATGCCTTCTTCTTTTTCCTACAGCTCCTGGGCAACGTGCTGGTTATTGTGCTGTCTCATC
ATTTTGGCAAAGAATTCGGTACCGCGGGCCCGGGGCCACCATGGCGGGCAGCTCTGTCAGTTCCGTGCCG
ACCAAACTGGAAGTGGTTGCGGCCACCCCGACGTCTCTGCTGATCAGCTGGGATGCAGGGCCTCGTAATG
TCAGTTATTACCGTATCACCTATGGCGAAACGGGCGGTAACTCCCCGGTTCAGGAATTCACCGTCCCGGG
TAGTTCCTCAACCGCAACGATTTCCGGCCTGTCACCGGGTGTCGACTATACCATTACGGTTTACGCTTCT
GGTCATGTTAGTACGCTGATGACGCCGATTTCTATCAATTACCGTACCGGTAGCGGCTCCAGTAGATCTG
GGGTGAGCAAGGGCGAGGAGCTGTTCACCGGGGTGGTGCCCATCCTGGTCGAGCTGGACGGCGACGTAAA
CGGCCACAAGTTCAGCGTGTCCGGCGAGGGCGAGGGCGATGCCACCTACGGCAAGCTGACCCTGAAGTTC
ATCTGCACCACCGGCAAGCTGCCCGTGCCCTGGCCCACCCTCGTGACCACCCTGACCTACGGCGTGCAGT
GCTTCAGCCGCTACCCCGACCACATGAAGCAGCACGACTTCTTCAAGTCCGCCATGCCCGAAGGCTACGT
CCAGGAGCGCACCATCTTCTTCAAGGACGACGGCAACTACAAGACCCGCGCCGAGGTGAAGTTCGAGGGC
GACACCCTGGTGAACCGCATCGAGCTGAAGGGCATCGACTTCAAGGAGGACGGCAACATCCTGGGGCACA
AGCTGGAGTACAACTACAACAGCCACAACGTCTATATCATGGCCGACAAGCAGAAGAACGGCATCAAGGT
GAACTTCAAGATCCGCCACAACATCGAGGACGGCAGCGTGCAGCTCGCCGACCACTACCAGCAGAACACC
CCCATCGGCGACGGCCCCGTGCTGCTGCCCGACAACCACTACCTGAGCACCCAGTCCGCCCTGAGCAAAG
ACCCCAACGAGAAGCGCGATCACATGGTCCTGCTGGAGTTCGTGACCGCCGCCGGGATCACTCTCGGCAT
GGACGAGCTGTACTCTAGGGGAGCTGGCGCTGGAGCGGGTGCAGGGGCTGGCTCTAGATTCCAGTGCCGG
ATCTGCATGCGGAACTTCAGCGACCGGTCCAACCTGAGCAGGCACATCAGAACCCACACCGGAGAAAAGC
CCTTCGCCTGCGACATTTGCGGCCGGAAGTTCGCCATCAGCAGCAACCTGAACAGCCACACCAAGATCCA
CACTGGCAGCCAGAAACCTTTCCAGTGCAGAATTTGTATGAGAAACTTTAGCAGAAGCGACAACCTGGCC
AGACACATCCGGACACATACTGGTGAAAAACCTTTTGCCTGTGATATCTGTGGCAGAAAGTTTGCCACCT
CCGGCAATCTGACCCGGCACACAAAGATTCACCTGCGGGGCAGCCAGCTATCGATTGTCGACGCTCCTGA
ACAACGTGAAGGTGCTTCTCAAGTTTCTGTTTCTGTTACTTTTGAAGATGTTGCTGTTCTTTTTACTCGT
GATGAATGGAAAAAACTTGATCTTTCTCAACGTTCTCTTTATCGTGAAGTTATGCTTGAAAATTATTCTA
ATCTTGCTTCTATGGCTTAAACGCGTTGTACAAGTAAAGCGGCCCCGGACTCGAGGCCGCAGGTAAGTAT
CAAGGTTACAAGACAGGTTTAAGGAGACCAATAGAAACTGGGCTTGTCGAGACAGAGAAGACTCTTGCGT
TTCTGATAGGCACCTATTGGTCTTACTGACATCCACTTTGCCTTTCTCTCCACAGGTGTCGACAATCAAC
CTCTGGATTACAAAATTTGTGAAAGATTGACTGGTATTCTTAACTATGTTGCTCCTTTTACGCTATGTGG
ATACGCTGCTTTAATGCCTTTGTATCATGCTATTGCTTCCCGTATGGCTTTCATTTTCTCCTCCTTGTAT
AAATCCTGGTTGCTGTCTCTTTATGAGGAGTTGTGGCCCGTTGTCAGGCAACGTGGCGTGGTGTGCACTG
TGTTTGCTGACGCAACCCCCACTGGTTGGGGCATTGCCACCACCTGTCAGCTCCTTTCCGGGACTTTCGC
TTTCCCCCTCCCTATTGCCACGGCGGAACTCATCGCCGCCTGCCTTGCCCGCTGCTGGACAGGGGCTCGG
CTGTTGGGCACTGACAATTCCGTGGTGTTGTCGGGGAAGCTGACGTCCTTTCCATGGCTGCTCGCCTGTG
TTGCCACCTGGATTCTGCGCGGGACGTCCTTCTGCTACGTCCCTTCGGCCCTCAATCCAGCGGACCTTCC
TTCCCGCGGCCTGCTGCCGGCTCTGCGGCCTCTTCCGCGTCTTCGCCTTCGCCCTCAGACGAGTCGGATC
TCCCTTTGGGCCGCCTCCCCGCCTGGAATTCGAGCTCGGTACGATCAGCCTCGACTGTGCCTTCTAGTTG
CCAGCCATCTGTTGTTTGCCCCTCCCCCGTGCCTTCCTTGACCCTGGAAGGTGCCACTCCCACTGTCCTT
TCCTAATAAAATGAGGAAATTGCATCGCATTGTCTGAGTAGGTGTCATTCTATTCTGGGGGGTGGGGTGG
GGCAGGACAGCAAGGGGGAGGATTGGGAAGACAATAGCCCAGCTTTTGTTCCCTTTAGTGAGGGTTAATT
GCGCGCTTGGCGTAATCATGGTCATMSSYKWWTYCWSTSYKMARKTGCARGCTGCCTATCAGAAGGTGGT
GGCTGGTGTGGCCAATGCCCTGGCTCACAAATACCACTGAGATCGATCTTTTTCCCTCTGCCAAAAATTA
TGGGGACATCATGAAGCCCCTTGAGCATCTGACTTCTGGCTAATAAAGGAAATTTATTTTCATTGCAATA
GTGTGTTGGAATTTTTTGTGTCTCTCACTCGGAAGGACATATGGGAGGGCAAATCATTTAAAACATCAGA
ATGAGTATTTGGTTTAGAGTTTGGCAACATATGCCCATATGCTGGCTGCCATGAACAAAGGTTGGCTATA
AAGAGGTCATCAGTATATGAAACAGCCCCCTGCTGTCCATTCCTTATTCCATAGAAAAGCCTTGACTTGA
GGTTAGATTTTTTTTATATTTTGTTTTGTGTTATTTTTTTCTTTAACATCCCTAAAATTTTCCTTACATG
TTTTACTAGCCAGATTTTTCCTCCTCTCCTGACTACTCCCAGTCATAGCTGTCCCTCTTCTCTTATGGAG
ATCCCTCGACCTGCAGCCCAAGCTTGGCGTAATCATGGTCATAGCTGTTTCCTGTGTGAAATTGTTATCC
GCTCACAATTCCACACAACATACGAGCCGGAAGCATAAAGTGTAAAGCCTGGGGTGCCTAATGAGTGAGC
TAACTCACATTAATTGCGTTGCGCTCACTGCCCGCTTTCCAGTCGGGAAACCTGTCGTGCCAGCGGATCC
GCATCTCAATTAGTCAGCAACCATAGTCCCGCCCCTAACTCCGCCCATCCCGCCCCTAACTCCGCCCAGT
TCCGCCCATTCTCCGCCCCATGGCTGACTAATTTTTTTTATTTATGCAGAGGCCGAGGCCGCCTCGGCCT
CTGAGCTATTCCAGAAGTAGTGAGGAGGCTTTTTTGGAGGCCTAGGCTTTTGCAAAAAGCTAACTTGTTT
ATTGCAGCTTATAATGGTTACAAATAAAGCAATAGCATCACAAATTTCACAAATAAAGCATTTTTTTCAC
TGCATTCTAGTTGTGGTTTGTCCAAACTCATCAATGTATCTTATCATGTCTGGATCCGCTGCATTAATGA
ATCGGCCAACGCGCGGGGAGAGGCGGTTTGCGTATTGGGCGCTCTTCCGCTTCCTCGCTCACTGACTCGC
TGCGCTCGGTCGTTCGGCTGCGGCGAGCGGTATCAGCTCACTCAAAGGCGGTAATACGGTTATCCACAGA
ATCAGGGGATAACGCAGGAAAGAACATGTGAGCAAAAGGCCAGCAAAAGGCCAGGAACCGTAAAAAGGCC
GCGTTGCTGGCGTTTTTCCATAGGCTCCGCCCCCCTGACGAGCATCACAAAAATCGACGCTCAAGTCAGA
GGTGGCGAAACCCGACAGGACTATAAAGATACCAGGCGTTTCCCCCTGGAAGCTCCCTCGTGCGCTCTCC
TGTTCCGACCCTGCCGCTTACCGGATACCTGTCCGCCTTTCTCCCTTCGGGAAGCGTGGCGCTTTCTCAT
AGCTCACGCTGTAGGTATCTCAGTTCGGTGTAGGTCGTTCGCTCCAAGCTGGGCTGTGTGCACGAACCCC
CCGTTCAGCCCGACCGCTGCGCCTTATCCGGTAACTATCGTCTTGAGTCCAACCCGGTAAGACACGACTT
ATCGCCACTGGCAGCAGCCACTGGTAACAGGATTAGCAGAGCGAGGTATGTAGGCGGTGCTACAGAGTTC
TTGAAGTGGTGGCCTAACTACGGCTACACTAGAAGAACAGTATTTGGTATCTGCGCTCTGCTGAAGCCAG
TTACCTTCGGAAAAAGAGTTGGTAGCTCTTGATCCGGCAAACAAACCACCGCTGGTAGCGGTGGTTTTTT
TGTTTGCAAGCAGCAGATTACGCGCAGAAAAAAAGGATCTCAAGAAGATCCTTTGATCTTTTCTACGGGG
TCTGACGCTCAGTGGAACGAAAACTCACGTTAAGGGATTTTGGTCATGAGATTATCAAAAAGGATCTTCA
CCTAGATCCTTTTAAATTAAAAATGAAGTTTTAAATCAATCTAAAGTATATATGAGTAAACTTGGTCTGA
CAGTTACCAATGCTTAATCAGTGAGGCACCTATCTCAGCGATCTGTCTATTTCGTTCATCCATAGTTGCC
TGACTCCCCGTCGTGTAGATAACTACGATACGGGAGGGCTTACCATCTGGCCCCAGTGCTGCAATGATAC
CGCGAGACCCACGCTCACCGGCTCCAGATTTATCAGCAATAAACCAGCCAGCCGGAAGGGCCGAGCGCAG
AAGTGGTCCTGCAACTTTATCCGCCTCCATCCAGTCTATTAATTGTTGCCGGGAAGCTAGAGTAAGTAGT
TCGCCAGTTAATAGTTTGCGCAACGTTGTTGCCATTGCTACAGGCATCGTGGTGTCACGCTCGTCGTTTG
GTATGGCTTCATTCAGCTCCGGTTCCCAACGATCAAGGCGAGTTACATGATCCCCCATGTTGTGCAAAAA
AGCGGTTAGCTCCTTCGGTCCTCCGATCGTTGTCAGAAGTAAGTTGGCCGCAGTGTTATCACTCATGGTT
ATGGCAGCACTGCATAATTCTCTTACTGTCATGCCATCCGTAAGATGCTTTTCTGTGACTGGTGAGTACT
CAACCAAGTCATTCTGAGAATAGTGTATGCGGCGACCGAGTTGCTCTTGCCCGGCGTCAATACGGGATAA
TACCGCGCCACATAGCAGAACTTTAAAAGTGCTCATCATTGGAAAACGTTCTTCGGGGCGAAAACTCTCA
AGGATCTTACCGCTGTTGAGATCCAGTTCGATGTAACCCACTCGTGCACCCAACTGATCTTCAGCATCTT
TTACTTTCACCAGCGTTTCTGGGTGAGCAAAAACAGGAAGGCAAAATGCCGCAAAAAAGGGAATAAGGGC
GACACGGAAATGTTGAATACTCATACTCTTCCTTTTTCAATATTATTGAAGCATTTATCAGGGTTATTGT
CTCATGAGCGGATACATATTTGAATGTATTTAGAAAAATAAACAAATAGGGGTTCCGCGCACATTTCCCC
GAAAAGTGCCACCTG
